>Addgene plasmid #103102 | pUC19-E6MBW6 | addgene full sequence | sequence record 209054 | Addgene NGS Result
TCTTCCGCTTCCTCGCTCACTGACTCGCTGCGCTCGGTCGTTCGGCTGCGGCGAGCGGTATCAGCTCACT
CAAAGGCGGTAATACGGTTATCCACAGAATCAGGGGATAACGCAGGAAAGAACATGTGAGCAAAAGGCCA
GCAAAAGGCCAGGAACCGTAAAAAGGCCGCGTTGCTGGCGTTTTTCCATAGGCTCCGCCCCCCTGACGAG
CATCACAAAAATCGACGCTCAAGTCAGAGGTGGCGAAACCCGACAGGACTATAAAGATACCAGGCGTTTC
CCCCTGGAAGCTCCCTCGTGCGCTCTCCTGTTCCGACCCTGCCGCTTACCGGATACCTGTCCGCCTTTCT
CCCTTCGGGAAGCGTGGCGCTTTCTCATAGCTCACGCTGTAGGTATCTCAGTTCGGTGTAGGTCGTTCGC
TCCAAGCTGGGCTGTGTGCACGAACCCCCCGTTCAGCCCGACCGCTGCGCCTTATCCGGTAACTATCGTC
TTGAGTCCAACCCGGTAAGACACGACTTATCGCCACTGGCAGCAGCCACTGGTAACAGGATTAGCAGAGC
GAGGTATGTAGGCGGTGCTACAGAGTTCTTGAAGTGGTGGCCTAACTACGGCTACACTAGAAGAACAGTA
TTTGGTATCTGCGCTCTGCTGAAGCCAGTTACCTTCGGAAAAAGAGTTGGTAGCTCTTGATCCGGCAAAC
AAACCACCGCTGGTAGCGGTGGTTTTTTTGTTTGCAAGCAGCAGATTACGCGCAGAAAAAAAGGATCTCA
AGAAGATCCTTTGATCTTTTCTACGGGGTCTGACGCTCAGTGGAACGAAAACTCACGTTAAGGGATTTTG
GTCATGAGATTATCAAAAAGGATCTTCACCTAGATCCTTTTAAATTAAAAATGAAGTTTTAAATCAATCT
AAAGTATATATGAGTAAACTTGGTCTGACAGTTACCAATGCTTAATCAGTGAGGCACCTATCTCAGCGAT
CTGTCTATTTCGTTCATCCATAGTTGCCTGACTCCCCGTCGTGTAGATAACTACGATACGGGAGGGCTTA
CCATCTGGCCCCAGTGCTGCAATGATACCGCGAGACCCACGCTCACCGGCTCCAGATTTATCAGCAATAA
ACCAGCCAGCCGGAAGGGCCGAGCGCAGAAGTGGTCCTGCAACTTTATCCGCCTCCATCCAGTCTATTAA
TTGTTGCCGGGAAGCTAGAGTAAGTAGTTCGCCAGTTAATAGTTTGCGCAACGTTGTTGCCATTGCTACA
GGCATCGTGGTGTCACGCTCGTCGTTTGGTATGGCTTCATTCAGCTCCGGTTCCCAACGATCAAGGCGAG
TTACATGATCCCCCATGTTGTGCAAAAAAGCGGTTAGCTCCTTCGGTCCTCCGATCGTTGTCAGAAGTAA
GTTGGCCGCAGTGTTATCACTCATGGTTATGGCAGCACTGCATAATTCTCTTACTGTCATGCCATCCGTA
AGATGCTTTTCTGTGACTGGTGAGTACTCAACCAAGTCATTCTGAGAATAGTGTATGCGGCGACCGAGTT
GCTCTTGCCCGGCGTCAATACGGGATAATACCGCGCCACATAGCAGAACTTTAAAAGTGCTCATCATTGG
AAAACGTTCTTCGGGGCGAAAACTCTCAAGGATCTTACCGCTGTTGAGATCCAGTTCGATGTAACCCACT
CGTGCACCCAACTGATCTTCAGCATCTTTTACTTTCACCAGCGTTTCTGGGTGAGCAAAAACAGGAAGGC
AAAATGCCGCAAAAAAGGGAATAAGGGCGACACGGAAATGTTGAATACTCATACTCTTCCTTTTTCAATA
TTATTGAAGCATTTATCAGGGTTATTGTCTCATGAGCGGATACATATTTGAATGTATTTAGAAAAATAAA
CAAATAGGGGTTCCGCGCACATTTCCCCGAAAAGTGCCACCTGACGTCTAAGAAACCATTATTATCATGA
CATTAACCTATAAAAATAGGCGTATCACGAGGCCCTTTCGTCTCGCGCGTTTCGGTGATGACGGTGAAAA
CCTCTGACACATGCAGCTCCCGGAGACGGTCACAGCTTGTCTGTAAGCGGATGCCGGGAGCAGACAAGCC
CGTCAGGGCGCGTCAGCGGGTGTTGGCGGGTGTCGGGGCTGGCTTAACTATGCGGCATCAGAGCAGATTG
TACTGAGAGTGCACCATATGCGGTGTGAAATACCGCACAGATGCGTAAGGAGAAAATACCGCATCAGGCG
CCATTCGCCATTCAGGCTGCGCAACTGTTGGGAAGGGCGATCGGTGCGGGCCTCTTCGCTATTACGCCAG
CTGGCGAAAGGGGGATGTGCTGCAAGGCGATTAAGTTGGGTAACGCCAGGGTTTTCCCAGTCACGACGTT
GTAAAACGACGGCCAGTGTGCTGTCTCATCATTTTGGCAAAGAATTCGCGGCCGCCACCATGAACCAGAA
GTTTATACTGGGGCTCGACATTGGGATTACAAGCGTGGGTTACGGCCTTATTGACTACGAAACCAAAAAT
ATTATAGATGCCGGTGTCAGGCTCTTCCCTGAGGCAAATGTAGAGAACAACGAAGGACGGAGAAGCAAAC
GCGGTTCACGGCGGCTGAAACGCAGGAGGATACATAGGCTGGAGCGGGTCAAGAAGCTGCTGGAGGATTA
CAATTTGCTGGATCAGTCTCAAATTCCTCAGAGCACCAATCCATATGCTATACGGGTGAAGGGCCTGTCT
GAGGCTCTGAGCAAAGATGAACTTGTCATAGCACTTTTGCACATTGCAAAGCGGCGGGGTATCCACAAAA
TCGACGTGATCGATTCTAACGACGATGTGGGGAATGAACTCTCCACTAAAGAACAACTGAACAAAAACTC
CAAGCTGCTCAAAGATAAATTTGTGTGTCAAATTCAGCTGGAGCGCATGAATGAGGGGCAGGTCAGAGGT
GAGAAAAATCGGTTTAAAACAGCCGACATAATTAAGGAGATTATCCAATTGCTCAATGTGCAAAAAAATT
TCCATCAACTCGATGAGAATTTCATCAATAAATACATTGAGCTTGTAGAGATGCGCAGAGAGTACTTCGA
GGGACCAGGAAAAGGCAGTCCCTATGGTTGGGAAGGCGACCCTAAAGCGTGGTACGAAACATTGATGGGG
CACTGCACGTACTTTCCCGACGAACTGCGCTCCGTCAAGTACGCCTACAGCGCAGACCTGTTCAACGCTC
TGAACGATCTTAACAACCTGGTTATTCAAAGAGATGGCCTGAGCAAGCTGGAGTACCATGAGAAATATCA
CATCATCGAAAACGTTTTTAAACAAAAGAAGAAACCAACACTGAAACAGATCGCTAATGAGATTAATGTA
AACCCCGAAGATATCAAGGGTTACCGAATCACCAAATCCGGAAAGCCCCAGTTTACGGAGTTTAAACTCT
ACCACGATCTCAAGTCAGTCCTTTTTGACCAAAGTATCTTGGAGAATGAGGACGTACTGGATCAGATTGC
AGAGATTCTGACCATTTATCAAGACAAGGACTCTATCAAGTCAAAACTTACTGAACTTGACATCCTTCTG
AACGAGGAAGATAAGGAGAACATTGCCCAGCTGACCGGTTACACCGGAACTCACCGCTTGTCACTGAAGT
GTATCCGCCTGGTCCTTGAGGAGCAGTGGTACTCCTCACGCAACCAAATGGAAATCTTCACTCACCTGAA
CATCAAACCCAAGAAGATCAACCTGACCGCGGCTAACAAAATCCCTAAAGCTATGATCGACGAATTTATC
CTTAGCCCTGTGGTTAAAAGAACTTTCGGCCAGGCAATTAATTTGATAAACAAGATAATCGAGAAATACG
GGGTCCCGGAGGATATCATAATTGAGCTGGCTCGGGAAAACAACTCTAAAGACAAGCAGAAATTCATTAA
CGAGATGCAGAAGAAGAACGAAAACACCAGGAAACGGATTAACGAAATCATCGGGAAATATGGGAATCAG
AATGCGAAGAGACTGGTGGAGAAGATTCGCCTCCACGACGAGCAGGAGGGGAAATGTCTGTATAGCCTGG
AATCAATTCCACTGGAGGATCTGCTGAACAATCCGAATCACTACGAAGTGGACCACATAATTCCTCGCAG
TGTGTCCTTCGACAACAGCTATCACAACAAAGTTTTGGTGAAACAAAGCGAAAACAGCAAGAAAAGCAAT
CTCACACCATATCAGTACTTTAATTCAGGAAAAAGCAAACTTAGCTACAACCAGTTCAAGCAGCATATAC
TTAACCTGAGTAAGTCCCAGGATCGGATCAGTAAGAAAAAGAAAGAATATTTGCTGGAAGAGCGGGATAT
TAACAAATTCGAAGTGCAAAAAGAATTCATAAACCGAAATCTGGTGGATACCCGCTATGCCACCCGAGAA
TTGACAAATTACCTGAAAGCATACTTTAGCGCCAATAACATGAACGTGAAGGTGAAGACTATCAACGGAT
CATTCACCGACTACCTTCGCAAAGTGTGGAAGTTCAAGAAAGAGAGAAACCATGGATACAAGCACCACGC
TGAGGATGCACTTATCATTGCCAACGCTGATTTTCTCTTCAAGGAAAATAAGAAGCTGAAGGCTGTAAAT
AGCGTTTTGGAGAAGCCCGAAATAGAATCCAAACAGCTTGACATTCAGGTCGATAGTGAAGACAATTACT
CTGAGATGTTCATTATTCCCAAGCAAGTTCAGGACATCAAGGATTTCAGAAATTTTAAATATTCACATAG
GGTAGATAAGAAACCGAACAGACAGCTGATTAATGACACACTGTACTCTACACGGAAGAAAGATAATTCC
ACATACATTGTGCAAACTATCAAGGACATATATGCCAAGGACAACACCACACTCAAGAAACAATTTGATA
AGTCACCCGAGAAATTTCTGATGTACCAGCACGACCCCCGCACATTCGAAAAGCTGGAAGTGATTATGAA
ACAATATGCAAACGAGAAAAATCCACTGGCTAAGTATCACGAAGAGACTGGCGAATATCTCACAAAGTAC
TCAAAGAAAAACAACGGCCCCATAGTGAAGAGCCTGAAGTATATCGGGAATAAGCTGGGGAGCCACCTTG
ACGTTACTCATCAGTTTAAGTCCTCTACTAAAAAATTGGTCAAGCTCAGCATTAAGCCCTACAGGTTCGA
CGTATACCTCACGGACAAGGGATATAAATTCATTACTATTAGCTATCTGGATGTTCTCAAAAAGGACAAT
TATTACTACATCCCTGAACAGAAGTACGATAAACTTAAACTGGGTAAGGCCATTGATAAGAACGCCAAAT
TCATCGCCTCCTTTTACAAAAATGACTTGATCAAGCTCGACGGCGAGATCTACAAGATTATCGGCGTGAA
CAGCGATACACGGAATATGATCGAACTGGACCTGCCAGACATACGGTACAAGGAGTACTGCGAGCTGAAT
AATATCAAGGGCGAGCCTCGGATCAAGAAAACCATCGGAAAAAAAGTCAATTCCATCGAAAAGCTGACAA
CAGATGTCCTGGGTAACGTGTTCACAAACACCCAGTATACCAAACCCCAACTGCTCTTTAAGAGGGGTAA
CAGCAGGGCTGACCCCAAGAAGAAGAGGAAGGTGAGGTCCATGGTCATAGCTGTTTCCTGTGTGAAATTG
TTATCCGCTCACAATTCCACACAACATACGAGCCGGAAGCATAAAGTGTAAAGCCTGGGGTGCCTAATGA
GTGAGCTAACTCACATTAATTGCGTTGCGCTCACTGCCCGCTTTCCAGTCGGGAAACCTGTCGTGCCAGC
TGCATTAATGAATCGGCCAACGCGCGGGGAGAGGCGGTTTGCGTATTGGGCGCTCTTCCGCTTCCTCGCT
CACTGACTCGCTGCGCTCGGTCGTTCGGCTGCG
Features (pLannotate 1.2.2; 12 found; start..end, strand, type, name):
    183..771     -  rep_origin     ori: high-copy-number ColE1/pMB1/pBR322/pUC origin of replication
    942..1802    -  CDS            AmpR: β-lactamase; bla; confers resistance to ampicillin, carbenicillin, and related antibiotics
   1803..1907    -  promoter       AmpR promoter: bla
   2002..2037    +  CDS            rop (fragment): Rop protein, which maintains plasmids at low copy number; rop
   2139..2238    +  misc_feature   bom (fragment): basis of mobility region from pBR322
   2244..2398    -  CDS            lacZα (fragment): LacZα fragment of β-galactosidase; lacZ fragment
   2440..5598    +  CDS            cas9: CAS9_STAAU - Experimental evidence at protein level: Swiss-Prot protein existence level 1. CRISPR (clustered regularly interspaced short palindromic repeat) is an adaptive immune system that provides protection against mobile genetic elements (viruses, transposable elements and conjugative plasmids). CRISPR clusters contain spacers, sequences complementary to antecedent mobile elements, and target invading nucleic acids. CRISPR clusters are transcribed and processed into CRISPR RNA (crRNA). In type II CRISPR systems correct processing of pre-crRNA requires a trans- encoded small RNA (tracrRNA)
   5668..5684    -  protein_bind   lac operator: The lac repressor binds to the lac operator to inhibit transcription in E. coli. This inhibition can be relieved by adding lactose or isopropyl-β-D-thiogalactopyranoside (IPTG). lac repressor encoded by lacI
   5692..5722    -  promoter       lac promoter: promoter for the E. coli lac operon
   5737..5758    -  protein_bind   CAP binding site: CAP binding activates transcription in the presence of cAMP. E. coli catabolite activator protein
   5771..5863    -  CDS            lacI (fragment): lac repressor; lacI; The lac repressor binds to the lac operator to inhibit transcription in E. coli. This inhibition can be relieved by adding lactose or isopropyl-β-D-thiogalactopyranoside (IPTG).
   5865..5913    -  rep_origin     RSF ori (fragment): Plasmids containing the RSF 1030 origin of replication can be propagated in E. coli cells that contain additional plasmids with compatible origins.
