[The description below was written by a language model from this plasmid's Addgene catalogue record and pLannotate feature annotations shown in this document.]
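Description:
pUC19-E6MBW6 is a high-copy bacterial cloning plasmid that stores a synthetic Cas9 gene as a sequence-verified template rather than as an expression construct. It is built on the standard pUC19 backbone. It replicates in E. coli through the ColE1/pMB1-type pUC origin and is selected with ampicillin through the β-lactamase gene and its native bla promoter. The short rop, bom, lacI and RSF ori fragments picked up by the automated annotation are most likely partial homology matches to backbone sequence, not functional elements.

The insert, recorded as 3,162 bp, is the Cas9 coding sequence designated E6MBW6 from Staphylococcus lugdunensis M23590. It was recoded for human codon usage and placed in the pUC19 polylinker region by Gibson assembly. The feature table shows a roughly 3.16 kb open reading frame, annotated by similarity to Staphylococcus aureus Cas9, which reflects the relatedness of the two orthologues and not the actual source species. The insertion interrupts lacZα, leaving only a fragment on one side. The lac promoter, lac operator and CAP binding site sit on the other side of the insert and point toward it on the opposite strand, so the Cas9 frame lies antisense to lac-driven transcription. No mammalian promoter, polyadenylation signal, nuclear localisation signal, epitope tag or guide RNA cassette is annotated.

The plasmid therefore serves as a source of the human codon-optimised coding sequence for amplification or subcloning into expression vectors. It comes from work on high-throughput assembly of multiple cas9 gene variants from tiled, sequence-verified oligonucleotides.
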