Addgene plasmid #103102: pUC19-E6MBW6
Purpose: Cas9 coding gene template with optimized sequence for human codon usage
Depositing lab: Duhee Bang. Depositing organization: Yonsei University. Publication: High-throughput construction of multiple cas9 gene variants via assembly of high-depth tiled and sequence-verified oligonucleotides. Cho N, Seo HN, Ryu T, Kwon E, Huh S, Noh J, Yeom H, Hwang B, Ha H, Lee JH, Kwon S, Bang D. Nucleic Acids Res. 2018 May 18;46(9):e55. doi: 10.1093/nar/gky112. PubMed 29529247.
Backbone
  Vector backbone: pUC19
  Backbone manufacturer: NEB(New England Biolabs)
  Vector type: CRISPR ; Cloning vector
Growth in bacteria
  Bacterial resistance: Ampicillin, 100 μg/mL
  Growth temperature: 37°C
  Growth strain: DH5alpha
  Copy number: High Copy
Gene/Insert
  Gene/Insert name: E6MBW6(Cas9 coding gene from Staphylococcus lugdunensis M23590)
  Insert size (bp): 3162
  Mutation: human codon-optimized
  Cloning method: Gibson Cloning
  Sequencing primers: 5′ gctgcaaggcgattaagttg; 3′ cggctcgtatgttgtgtgg
Terms and licenses: Academic/Nonprofit Terms; Industry Terms: Not Available to Industry
How to cite: pUC19-E6MBW6 was a gift from Duhee Bang (Addgene plasmid # 103102 ; http://n2t.net/addgene:103102 ; RRID:Addgene_103102)
