>Addgene plasmid #103102 | pUC19-E6MBW6 | depositor partial sequence | sequence record 195241 | E6MBW6
ATGAACCAGAAGTTTATACTGGGGCTCGACATTGGGATTACAAGCGTGGGTTACGGCCTTATTGACTACG
AAACCAAAAATATTATAGATGCCGGTGTCAGGCTCTTCCCTGAGGCAAATGTAGAGAACAACGAAGGACG
GAGAAGCAAACGCGGTTCACGGCGGCTGAAACGCAGGAGGATACATAGGCTGGAGCGGGTCAAGAAGCTG
CTGGAGGATTACAATTTGCTGGATCAGTCTCAAATTCCTCAGAGCACCAATCCATATGCTATACGGGTGA
AGGGCCTGTCTGAGGCTCTGAGCAAAGATGAACTTGTCATAGCACTTTTGCACATTGCAAAGCGGCGGGG
TATCCACAAAATCGACGTGATCGATTCTAACGACGATGTGGGGAATGAACTCTCCACTAAAGAACAACTG
AACAAAAACTCCAAGCTGCTCAAAGATAAATTTGTGTGTCAAATTCAGCTGGAGCGCATGAATGAGGGGC
AGGTCAGAGGTGAGAAAAATCGGTTTAAAACAGCCGACATAATTAAGGAGATTATCCAATTGCTCAATGT
GCAAAAAAATTTCCATCAACTCGATGAGAATTTCATCAATAAATACATTGAGCTTGTAGAGATGCGCAGA
GAGTACTTCGAGGGACCAGGAAAAGGCAGTCCCTATGGTTGGGAAGGCGACCCTAAAGCGTGGTACGAAA
CATTGATGGGGCACTGCACGTACTTTCCCGACGAACTGCGCTCCGTCAAGTACGCCTACAGCGCAGACCT
GTTCAACGCTCTGAACGATCTTAACAACCTGGTTATTCAAAGAGATGGCCTGAGCAAGCTGGAGTACCAT
GAGAAATATCACATCATCGAAAACGTTTTTAAACAAAAGAAGAAACCAACACTGAAACAGATCGCTAATG
AGATTAATGTAAACCCCGAAGATATCAAGGGTTACCGAATCACCAAATCCGGAAAGCCCCAGTTTACGGA
GTTTAAACTCTACCACGATCTCAAGTCAGTCCTTTTTGACCAAAGTATCTTGGAGAATGAGGACGTACTG
GATCAGATTGCAGAGATTCTGACCATTTATCAAGACAAGGACTCTATCAAGTCAAAACTTACTGAACTTG
ACATCCTTCTGAACGAGGAAGATAAGGAGAACATTGCCCAGCTGACCGGTTACACCGGAACTCACCGCTT
GTCACTGAAGTGTATCCGCCTGGTCCTTGAGGAGCAGTGGTACTCCTCACGCAACCAAATGGAAATCTTC
ACTCACCTGAACATCAAACCCAAGAAGATCAACCTGACCGCGGCTAACAAAATCCCTAAAGCTATGATCG
ACGAATTTATCCTTAGCCCTGTGGTTAAAAGAACTTTCGGCCAGGCAATTAATTTGATAAACAAGATAAT
CGAGAAATACGGGGTCCCGGAGGATATCATAATTGAGCTGGCTCGGGAAAACAACTCTAAAGACAAGCAG
AAATTCATTAACGAGATGCAGAAGAAGAACGAAAACACCAGGAAACGGATTAACGAAATCATCGGGAAAT
ATGGGAATCAGAATGCGAAGAGACTGGTGGAGAAGATTCGCCTCCACGACGAGCAGGAGGGGAAATGTCT
GTATAGCCTGGAATCAATTCCACTGGAGGATCTGCTGAACAATCCGAATCACTACGAAGTGGACCACATA
ATTCCTCGCAGTGTGTCCTTCGACAACAGCTATCACAACAAAGTTTTGGTGAAACAAAGCGAAAACAGCA
AGAAAAGCAATCTCACACCATATCAGTACTTTAATTCAGGAAAAAGCAAACTTAGCTACAACCAGTTCAA
GCAGCATATACTTAACCTGAGTAAGTCCCAGGATCGGATCAGTAAGAAAAAGAAAGAATATTTGCTGGAA
GAGCGGGATATTAACAAATTCGAAGTGCAAAAAGAATTCATAAACCGAAATCTGGTGGATACCCGCTATG
CCACCCGAGAATTGACAAATTACCTGAAAGCATACTTTAGCGCCAATAACATGAACGTGAAGGTGAAGAC
TATCAACGGATCATTCACCGACTACCTTCGCAAAGTGTGGAAGTTCAAGAAAGAGAGAAACCATGGATAC
AAGCACCACGCTGAGGATGCACTTATCATTGCCAACGCTGATTTTCTCTTCAAGGAAAATAAGAAGCTGA
AGGCTGTAAATAGCGTTTTGGAGAAGCCCGAAATAGAATCCAAACAGCTTGACATTCAGGTCGATAGTGA
AGACAATTACTCTGAGATGTTCATTATTCCCAAGCAAGTTCAGGACATCAAGGATTTCAGAAATTTTAAA
TATTCACATAGGGTAGATAAGAAACCGAACAGACAGCTGATTAATGACACACTGTACTCTACACGGAAGA
AAGATAATTCCACATACATTGTGCAAACTATCAAGGACATATATGCCAAGGACAACACCACACTCAAGAA
ACAATTTGATAAGTCACCCGAGAAATTTCTGATGTACCAGCACGACCCCCGCACATTCGAAAAGCTGGAA
GTGATTATGAAACAATATGCAAACGAGAAAAATCCACTGGCTAAGTATCACGAAGAGACTGGCGAATATC
TCACAAAGTACTCAAAGAAAAACAACGGCCCCATAGTGAAGAGCCTGAAGTATATCGGGAATAAGCTGGG
GAGCCACCTTGACGTTACTCATCAGTTTAAGTCCTCTACTAAAAAATTGGTCAAGCTCAGCATTAAGCCC
TACAGGTTCGACGTATACCTCACGGACAAGGGATATAAATTCATTACTATTAGCTATCTGGATGTTCTCA
AAAAGGACAATTATTACTACATCCCTGAACAGAAGTACGATAAACTTAAACTGGGTAAGGCCATTGATAA
GAACGCCAAATTCATCGCCTCCTTTTACAAAAATGACTTGATCAAGCTCGACGGCGAGATCTACAAGATT
ATCGGCGTGAACAGCGATACACGGAATATGATCGAACTGGACCTGCCAGACATACGGTACAAGGAGTACT
GCGAGCTGAATAATATCAAGGGCGAGCCTCGGATCAAGAAAACCATCGGAAAAAAAGTCAATTCCATCGA
AAAGCTGACAACAGATGTCCTGGGTAACGTGTTCACAAACACCCAGTATACCAAACCCCAACTGCTCTTT
AAGAGGGGTAAC
